LOCUS       Exported 5722 bp ds-DNA circular SYN 13-MAY-2021
DEFINITION  pMVP R4-R3 entry plasmid, contains beta-gal for 3- or 4-component
            MultiSite Gateway Pro assembly.
ACCESSION   .
VERSION     .
KEYWORDS    HD301: pMVP (R4-R3) beta-gal
SOURCE      synthetic DNA construct
  ORGANISM  synthetic DNA construct
REFERENCE   1 (bases 1 to 5722)
  AUTHORS   Haldeman JM, Conway AE, Arlotto ME, Slentz DH, Muoio DM, Becker TC,
            Newgard CB
  TITLE     Creation of versatile cloning platforms for transgene expression and
            dCas9-based epigenome editing.
  JOURNAL   Nucleic Acids Res. 2018 Dec 27. pii: 5264291. doi:
            10.1093/nar/gky1286.
  PUBMED    30590691
REFERENCE   2 (bases 1 to 5722)
  AUTHORS   .
  TITLE     Direct Submission
  JOURNAL   Exported May 13, 2021 from SnapGene Server 1.1.58
            http://www.snapgene.com
FEATURES             Location/Qualifiers
     source          1..5722
                     /organism="synthetic DNA construct"
                     /mol_type="other DNA"
     primer_bind     92..109
                     /label=L4440
                     /note="L4440 vector, forward primer"
     terminator      268..295
                     /label=rrnB T2 terminator
                     /note="transcription terminator T2 from the E. coli rrnB
                     gene"
     terminator      387..473
                     /gene="Escherichia coli rrnB"
                     /label=rrnB T1 terminator
                     /note="transcription terminator T1 from the E. coli rrnB
                     gene"
     primer_bind     536..553
                     /label=M13 Forward
                     /note="In lacZ gene. Also called M13-F20 or M13 (-21)
                     Forward"
     primer_bind     537..553
                     /label=M13 fwd
                     /note="common sequencing primer, one of multiple similar
                     variants"
     protein_bind    complement(603..727)
                     /gene="mutant version of attR"
                     /label=attR4
                     /bound_moiety="LR Clonase(TM)"
                     /note="recombination site for the Gateway(R) LR reaction"
     CDS             735..3782
                     /codon_start=1
                     /gene="lacZ"
                     /product="beta-galactosidase"
                     /label=lacZ
                     /translation="VVLQRRDWENPGVTQLNRLAAHPPFASWRNSEEARTDRPSQQLRS
                     LNGEWRFAWFPAPEAVPESWLECDLPEADTVVAPSNWQMHGYDAPIYSNVTYPITVNPP
                     FVPTENPTGCYSLTFNVDESWLQEGQTRIIFDGVNSAFHLWCNGRWVGYGQDSRLPSEF
                     DLSAFLRAGENRLAVMVLRWSDGSYLEDQDMWRMSGIFRDVSLLHKPTTQISDFHVATR
                     FNDDFSRAVLEAEVQMCGELRDYLRVTVSLWQGETQVASGTAPFGGEIIDERGGYADRV
                     TLRLNVENPKLWSAEIPNLYRAVVELHTADGTLIEAEACDVGFREVRIENGLLLLNGKP
                     LLIRGVNRHEHHPLHGQVMDEQTMVQDILLMKQNNFNAVRCSHYPNHPLWYTLCDRYGL
                     YVVDEANIETHGMVPMNRLTDDPRWLPAMSERVTRMVQRDRNHPSVIIWSLGNESGHGA
                     NHDALYRWIKSVDPSRPVQYEGGGADTTATDIICPMYARVDEDQPFPAVPKWSIKKWLS
                     LPGETRPLILCEYAHAMGNSLGGFAKYWQAFRQYPRLQGGFVWDWVDQSLIKYDENGNP
                     WSAYGGDFGDTPNDRQFCMNGLVFADRTPHPALTEAKHQQQFFQFRLSGQTIEVTSEYL
                     FRHSDNELLHWMVALDGKPLASGEVPLDVAPQGKQLIELPELPQPESAGQLWLTVRVVQ
                     PNATAWSETGHISAWQQWRLAENLSVTLPAASHAIPHLTTSEMDFCIELGNKRWQFNRQ
                     SGFLSQMWIGDKKQLLTPLRDQFTRAPLDNDIGVSEATRIDPNAWVERWKAAGHYQAEA
                     ASLQCTADTLADAALITTAHAWQHQGKTLFISRKTYRIDGSGQMAITVDVEVASDTPHP
                     ARIGLNCQLAQVAERVNWLGLGPQENYPDRPTAACFDRWDLPLSDMYTPYVFPSENGLR
                     CGTRELNYGPHQWRGDFQFNISRYSQQQLMETSHRHLLHAEEGTWLNIDGFHMGIGGDD
                     SWSPSVSAEFQLSAGRYHYQLVWCQK"
     protein_bind    3785..3908
                     /gene="mutant version of attR"
                     /label=attR3
                     /bound_moiety="LR Clonase(TM)"
                     /note="recombination site for the Gateway(R) LR reaction"
     primer_bind     complement(3963..3982)
                     /label=T7
                     /note="T7 promoter, forward primer"
     promoter        complement(3964..3982)
                     /label=T7 promoter
                     /note="promoter for bacteriophage T7 RNA polymerase"
     primer_bind     complement(3987..4003)
                     /label=M13 rev
                     /note="common sequencing primer, one of multiple similar
                     variants"
     primer_bind     complement(3987..4003)
                     /label=M13 Reverse
                     /note="In lacZ gene. Also called M13-rev"
     primer_bind     complement(4105..4124)
                     /label=pENTR-R
                     /note="pENTR vectors, reverse primer"
     CDS             4116..4925
                     /codon_start=1
                     /gene="aph(3')-Ia"
                     /product="aminoglycoside phosphotransferase"
                     /label=KanR
                     /note="confers resistance to kanamycin in bacteria or G418
                     (Geneticin(R)) in eukaryotes"
                     /translation="MSHIQRETSRPRLNSNMDADLYGYKWARDNVGQSGATIYRLYGKP
                     DAPELFLKHGKGSVANDVTDEMVRLNWLTEFMPLPTIKHFIRTPDDAWLLTTAIPGKTA
                     FQVLEEYPDSGENIVDALAVFLRRLHSIPVCNCPFNSDRVFRLAQAQSRMNNGLVDASD
                     FDDERNGWPVEQVWKEMHKLLPFSPDSVVTHGDFSLDNLIFDEGKLIGCIDVGRVGIAD
                     RYQDLAILWNCLGEFSPSLQKRLFQKYGIDNPDMNKLQFHLMLDEFF"
     primer_bind     complement(4183..4202)
                     /label=Kan-R
                     /note="Kanamycin resistance gene, reverse primer"
     rep_origin      5072..5660
                     /direction=RIGHT
                     /label=ori
                     /note="high-copy-number ColE1/pMB1/pBR322/pUC origin of
                     replication"
     primer_bind     5561..5580
                     /label=pBR322ori-F
                     /note="pBR322 origin, forward primer"
ORIGIN
        1 ctttcctgcg ttatcccctg attctgtgga taaccgtatt accgcctttg agtgagctga
       61 taccgctcgc cgcagccgaa cgaccgagcg cagcgagtca gtgagcgagg aagcggaaga
      121 gcgcccaata cgcaaaccgc ctctccccgc gcgttggccg attcattaat gcagctggca
      181 cgacaggttt cccgactgga aagcgggcag tgagcgcaac gcaattaata cgcgtaccgc
      241 tagccaggaa gagtttgtag aaacgcaaaa aggccatccg tcaggatggc cttctgctta
      301 gtttgatgcc tggcagttta tggcgggcgt cctgcccgcc accctccggg ccgttgcttc
      361 acaacgttca aatccgctcc cggcggattt gtcctactca ggagagcgtt caccgacaaa
      421 caacagataa aacgaaaggc ccagtcttcc gactgagcct ttcgttttat ttgatgcctg
      481 gcagttccct actctcgcgt taacgctagc atggatgttt tcccagtcac gacgttgtaa
      541 aacgacggcc agtcttaagc tcgggcccct acaggtcact aataccatct aagtagttga
      601 ttcatagtga ctggatatgt tgtgttttac agtattatgt agtctgtttt ttatgcaaaa
      661 tctaatttaa tatattgata tttatatcat tttacgtttc tcgttcaact tttctataca
      721 aagttgtaac catggtcgtt ttacaacgtc gtgactggga aaaccctggc gttacccaac
      781 ttaatcgcct tgcagcacat ccccctttcg ccagctggcg taatagcgaa gaggcccgca
      841 ccgatcgccc ttcccaacag ttgcgcagcc tgaatggcga atggcgcttt gcctggtttc
      901 cggcaccaga agcggtgccg gaaagctggc tggagtgcga tcttcctgag gccgatactg
      961 tcgtcgcccc ctcaaactgg cagatgcacg gttacgatgc gcccatctac tccaacgtga
     1021 cctatcccat tacggtcaat ccgccgtttg ttcccacgga gaatccgacg ggttgttact
     1081 cgctcacatt taatgttgat gaaagctggc tacaggaagg ccagacgcga attatttttg
     1141 atggcgttaa ctcggcgttt catctgtggt gcaacgggcg ctgggtcggt tacggccagg
     1201 acagtcgttt gccgtctgaa tttgacctga gcgcattttt acgcgccgga gaaaaccgcc
     1261 tcgcggtgat ggtgctgcgc tggagtgacg gcagttatct ggaagatcag gatatgtggc
     1321 ggatgagcgg cattttccgt gacgtctcgt tgctgcataa accgactaca caaatcagcg
     1381 atttccatgt tgccactcgc tttaatgatg atttcagccg cgctgtactg gaggctgaag
     1441 ttcagatgtg cggcgagttg cgtgactacc tacgggtaac agtttcttta tggcagggtg
     1501 aaacgcaggt cgccagcggc accgcgcctt tcggcggtga aattatcgat gagcgtggtg
     1561 gttatgccga tcgcgtcaca ctacgtctga acgtcgaaaa cccgaaactg tggagcgccg
     1621 aaatcccgaa tctctatcgt gcggtggttg aactgcacac cgccgacggc acgctgattg
     1681 aagcagaagc ctgcgatgtc ggtttccgcg aggtgcggat tgaaaatggt ctgctgctgc
     1741 tgaacggcaa gccgttgctg attcgaggcg ttaaccgtca cgagcatcat cctctgcatg
     1801 gtcaggtcat ggatgagcag acgatggtgc aggatatcct gctgatgaag cagaacaact
     1861 ttaacgccgt gcgctgttcg cattatccga accatccgct gtggtacacg ctgtgcgacc
     1921 gctacggcct gtatgtggtg gatgaagcca atattgaaac ccacggcatg gtgccaatga
     1981 atcgtctgac cgatgatccg cgctggctac cggcgatgag cgaacgcgta acgcgaatgg
     2041 tgcagcgcga tcgtaatcac ccgagtgtga tcatctggtc gctggggaat gaatcaggcc
     2101 acggcgctaa tcacgacgcg ctgtatcgct ggatcaaatc tgtcgatcct tcccgcccgg
     2161 tgcagtatga aggcggcgga gccgacacca cggccaccga tattatttgc ccgatgtacg
     2221 cgcgcgtgga tgaagaccag cccttcccgg ctgtgccgaa atggtccatc aaaaaatggc
     2281 tttcgctacc tggagagacg cgcccgctga tcctttgcga atacgcccac gcgatgggta
     2341 acagtcttgg cggtttcgct aaatactggc aggcgtttcg tcagtatccc cgtttacagg
     2401 gcggcttcgt ctgggactgg gtggatcagt cgctgattaa atatgatgaa aacggcaacc
     2461 cgtggtcggc ttacggcggt gattttggcg atacgccgaa cgatcgccag ttctgtatga
     2521 acggtctggt ctttgccgac cgcacgccgc atccagcgct gacggaagca aaacaccagc
     2581 agcagttttt ccagttccgt ttatccgggc aaaccatcga agtgaccagc gaatacctgt
     2641 tccgtcatag cgataacgag ctcctgcact ggatggtggc gctggatggt aagccgctgg
     2701 caagcggtga agtgcctctg gatgtcgctc cacaaggtaa acagttgatt gaactgcctg
     2761 aactaccgca gccggagagc gccgggcaac tctggctcac agtacgcgta gtgcaaccga
     2821 acgcgaccgc atggtcagaa accgggcaca tcagcgcctg gcagcagtgg cgtctggcgg
     2881 aaaacctcag tgtgacgctc cccgccgcgt cccacgccat cccgcatctg accaccagcg
     2941 aaatggattt ttgcatcgag ctgggtaata agcgttggca atttaaccgc cagtcaggct
     3001 ttctttcaca gatgtggatt ggcgataaaa aacaactgct gacgccgctg cgcgatcagt
     3061 tcacccgtgc accgctggat aacgacattg gcgtaagtga agcgacccgc attgacccta
     3121 acgcctgggt cgaacgctgg aaggcggcgg gccattacca ggccgaagca gcgtcgttgc
     3181 agtgcacggc agatacactt gctgatgcgg cgctgattac gaccgctcac gcgtggcagc
     3241 atcaggggaa aaccttattt atcagccgga aaacctaccg gattgatggt agtggtcaaa
     3301 tggcgattac cgttgatgtt gaagtggcga gcgatacacc gcatccggcg cggattggcc
     3361 tgaactgcca gctggcgcag gtagcagagc gggtaaactg gctcggatta gggccgcaag
     3421 aaaactatcc cgaccgccct actgccgcct gttttgaccg ctgggatctg ccattgtcag
     3481 acatgtatac cccgtacgtc ttcccgagcg aaaacggtct gcgctgcggg acgcgcgaat
     3541 tgaattatgg cccacaccag tggcgcggcg acttccagtt caacatcagc cgctacagtc
     3601 aacagcaact gatggaaacc agccatcgcc atctgctgca cgcggaagaa ggcacatggc
     3661 tgaatatcga cggtttccat atggggattg gtggcgacga ctcctggagc ccgtcagtat
     3721 cggcggaatt ccagctgagc gccggtcgct accattacca gttggtctgg tgtcaaaaat
     3781 aagacaactt tgtataataa agttgaacga gaaacgtaaa atgatataaa tatcaatata
     3841 ttaaattaga ttttgcataa aaaacagact acataatact gtaaaacaca acatatccag
     3901 tcactatgaa tcaactactt agatggtatt agtgacctgt actgcagggc ggccgcgata
     3961 tcccctatag tgagtcgtat tacatggtca tagctgtttc ctggcagctc tggcccgtgt
     4021 ctcaaaatct ctgatgttac attgcacaag ataaaaatat atcatcatga acaataaaac
     4081 tgtctgctta cataaacagt aatacaaggg gtgttatgag ccatattcaa cgggaaacgt
     4141 cgaggccgcg attaaattcc aacatggatg ctgatttata tgggtataaa tgggctcgcg
     4201 ataatgtcgg gcaatcaggt gcgacaatct atcgcttgta tgggaagccc gatgcgccag
     4261 agttgtttct gaaacatggc aaaggtagcg ttgccaatga tgttacagat gagatggtca
     4321 gactaaactg gctgacggaa tttatgcctc ttccgaccat caagcatttt atccgtactc
     4381 ctgatgatgc atggttactc accactgcga tccccggaaa aacagcattc caggtattag
     4441 aagaatatcc tgattcaggt gaaaatattg ttgatgcgct ggcagtgttc ctgcgccggt
     4501 tgcattcgat tcctgtttgt aattgtcctt ttaacagcga tcgcgtattt cgtctcgctc
     4561 aggcgcaatc acgaatgaat aacggtttgg ttgatgcgag tgattttgat gacgagcgta
     4621 atggctggcc tgttgaacaa gtctggaaag aaatgcataa acttttgcca ttctcaccgg
     4681 attcagtcgt cactcatggt gatttctcac ttgataacct tatttttgac gaggggaaat
     4741 taataggttg tattgatgtt ggacgagtcg gaatcgcaga ccgataccag gatcttgcca
     4801 tcctatggaa ctgcctcggt gagttttctc cttcattaca gaaacggctt tttcaaaaat
     4861 atggtattga taatcctgat atgaataaat tgcagtttca tttgatgctc gatgagtttt
     4921 tctaatcaga attggttaat tggttgtaac actggcagag cattacgctg acttgacggg
     4981 acggcgcaag ctcatgacca aaatccctta acgtgagtta cgcgtcgttc cactgagcgt
     5041 cagaccccgt agaaaagatc aaaggatctt cttgagatcc tttttttctg cgcgtaatct
     5101 gctgcttgca aacaaaaaaa ccaccgctac cagcggtggt ttgtttgccg gatcaagagc
     5161 taccaactct ttttccgaag gtaactggct tcagcagagc gcagatacca aatactgttc
     5221 ttctagtgta gccgtagtta ggccaccact tcaagaactc tgtagcaccg cctacatacc
     5281 tcgctctgct aatcctgtta ccagtggctg ctgccagtgg cgataagtcg tgtcttaccg
     5341 ggttggactc aagacgatag ttaccggata aggcgcagcg gtcgggctga acggggggtt
     5401 cgtgcacaca gcccagcttg gagcgaacga cctacaccga actgagatac ctacagcgtg
     5461 agctatgaga aagcgccacg cttcccgaag ggagaaaggc ggacaggtat ccggtaagcg
     5521 gcagggtcgg aacaggagag cgcacgaggg agcttccagg gggaaacgcc tggtatcttt
     5581 atagtcctgt cgggtttcgc cacctctgac ttgagcgtcg atttttgtga tgctcgtcag
     5641 gggggcggag cctatggaaa aacgccagca acgcggcctt tttacggttc ctggcctttt
     5701 gctggccttt tgctcacatg tt
//
