[The description below was written by a language model from this plasmid's Addgene catalogue record and the feature table of its GenBank file.]
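Description:
HD301: pMVP (R4-R3) βgal is a Gateway entry plasmid from the pMVP modular cloning platform, built on the Invitrogen pDONR221 P4r-P3r donor backbone. The annotated circular record is 5,722 bp, consistent with a backbone of about 2.7 kb plus an insert of about 3.1 kb. It is propagated in E. coli at high copy from a ColE1/pUC-type origin and selected with kanamycin through the aph(3')-Ia aminoglycoside phosphotransferase gene. As in other pDONR-derived plasmids, rrnB T1 and T2 transcription terminators sit upstream of the cloning region to limit read-through from the backbone. M13 forward and reverse primer sites, along with a T7 promoter on the far side, flank the recombination cassette and allow sequence verification.

The payload is a full-length lacZ coding sequence for β-galactosidase, bracketed directly by attR4 and attR3 recombination sites. No eukaryotic promoter, polyadenylation signal or epitope tag is annotated within the cassette, so the plasmid is not an expression construct in itself. It supplies the βgal open reading frame as one module. In a MultiSite Gateway Pro LR reaction, the attR4 and attR3 sites recombine with compatible sites on neighbouring entry plasmids. This fixes the position and orientation of the βgal element within a three- or four-component assembly in a destination vector, where the other modules would provide elements such as a promoter. The record does not state an application beyond assembly, but β-galactosidase is a widely used enzymatic reporter and commonly serves as a control transgene in expression systems.
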