Addgene plasmid #121738: HD301: pMVP (R4-R3) βgal
Purpose: pMVP R4-R3 entry plasmid, contains βgal for 3- or 4-component MultiSite Gateway Pro assembly
Depositing lab: Christopher Newgard. Depositing organization: Duke University. Publication: Creation of versatile cloning platforms for transgene expression and dCas9-based epigenome editing. Haldeman JM, Conway AE, Arlotto ME, Slentz DH, Muoio DM, Becker TC, Newgard CB. Nucleic Acids Res. 2018 Dec 27. pii: 5264291. doi: 10.1093/nar/gky1286. PubMed 30590691.
Backbone
  Vector backbone: pDONR221 P4r-P3r
  Backbone manufacturer: Invitrogen
  Backbone size w/o insert (bp): 2664
  Vector type: Synthetic Biology ; pMVP Gateway Entry Plasmid
Growth in bacteria
  Bacterial resistance: Kanamycin, 50 μg/mL
  Growth temperature: 37°C
  Growth strain: DH5alpha
  Copy number: High Copy
Gene/Insert
  Gene/Insert name: βgal
  Species: Synthetic
  Insert size (bp): 3058
  Cloning method: Gateway Cloning
  Sequencing primers: 5′ M13F; 3′ M13R
Terms and licenses: Academic/Nonprofit Terms; Industry Terms: Not Available to Industry
How to cite: HD301: pMVP (R4-R3) βgal was a gift from Christopher Newgard (Addgene plasmid # 121738 ; http://n2t.net/addgene:121738 ; RRID:Addgene_121738)
